>Addgene plasmid #191734 | AiP13729 - pAAV-AiE0447h-minBG-DIO-SYFP2-WPRE3-BGHpA (Alias: CN3729) | addgene full sequence | sequence record 376668 | Addgene NGS Result
CCTGCAGGCAGCTGCGCGCTCGCTCGCTCACTGAGGCCGCCCGGGCGTCGGGCGACCTTTGGTCGCCCGG
CCTCAGTGAGCGAGCGAGCGCGCAGAGAGGGAGTGGCCAACTCCATCACTAGGGGTTCCTGCGGCCGCAC
GCGTTATGCTGTGGCCTGGGGATGGGAGGGAGAATCCACAGGCTGTGGGGATATTTCATAGGCTTCATCT
AGGCATTAAATGAGGAAATGAATGCAAAAGTGCCCAGCACAGTGCCTGACACATAAAAGCACCAATAAGC
TTCAGCTGTCTTCCCCCTTCTTCAAACTACTTAATTTTCTGTGAAACTAACACTTCTTTTCTAATTGCCC
TTGACTTCACATTCTTTAGCCCATTCTTCGTTACTAATCCATTCTTGCTAGTTCCTCCTACATTCCTATT
GTTCGTGTTAAAGATGACTTTTCTATTCACCTGTGTAAGTCTTGCTGCCTCCTACACTGATTAATTTAGC
TAGATTGAAAAGGAGGACTAGTGCTTCCTCCATAAAACTCCAATTAATCAATCATTTTAGAACTTGAGCT
ACTTTGTGTGGTGGTATTTGTGGAAAGAGCAGGAATATTGCTGTCAGTCCTGAGAGGTGGCATTTACTGG
CAGATAGACCTCAGACAAGTGATTTTACTCCTGTAAGCCTGAATTTGTTTATAGTACCCCAACTCATAAG
ATTGGTGAGAGAGCTCGGGCTGGGCATAAAAGTCAGGGCAGAGCCATCTATTGCTTACATTTGCTTCTGG
GATCCTCTAGAGTCGACTCCGGAATAACTTCGTATAGGATACTTTATACGAAGTTATGCAGAATGGTAGC
TGGATTGTAGCTGCTATTAGCAATATGAAACCTCTTAATAACTTCGTATAGCATACATTATACGAAGTTA
TGGCGCGCCGTCGACTTACTTGTACAGCTCGTCCATGCCGAGAGTGATCCCGGCGGCGGTCACGAACTCC
AGCAGGACCATGTGATCGCGCTTCTCGTTGGGGTCTTTGCTCAGCTTGGACTGGTAGCTCAGGTAGTGGT
TGTCGGGCAGCAGCACGGGGCCGTCGCCGATGGGGGTGTTCTGCTGGTAGTGGTCGGCGAGCTGCACGCC
GCCGTCCTCGATGTTGTGGCGGATCTTGAAGTTGGCCTTGATGCCGTTCTTCTGCTTGTCGGCGGTGATA
TAGACGTTGTGGCTGTTGTAGTTGTACTCCAGCTTGTGCCCCAGGATGTTGCCGTCCTCCTTGAAGTCGA
TGCCCTTCAGCTCGATGCGGTTCACCAGGGTGTCGCCCTCGAACTTCACCTCGGCGCGGGTCTTGTAGTT
GCCGTCGTCCTTGAAGAAGATGGTGCGCTCCTGGACGTAGCCTTCGGGCATGGCGGACTTGAAGAAGTCG
TGCTGCTTCATGTGGTCGGGGTAGCGGGCGAAGCACTGCACGCCGTAGCCCAGGGTGGTCACGAGGGTGG
GCCAGGGCACGGGCAGCTTGCCGGTGGTGCAGATCAGCTTCAGGGTCAGCTTGCCGTAGGTGGCATCGCC
CTCGCCCTCGCCGGACACGCTGAACTTGTGGCCGTTTACGTCGCCGTCCAGCTCGACCAGGATGGGCACC
ACCCCGGTGAACAGCTCCTCGCCCTTGCTCACCATGGTGGCGACCGGTAGCGCTAGCATAACTTCGTATA
AAGTATCCTATACGAAGTTATTTGCCTTAACCCAGAAATTATCACTGTTATTCTTTAGAATGGTGCAAAG
AATAACTTCGTATAATGTATGCTATACGAAGTTATGAATTCGATATCATAATCAACCTCTGGATTACAAA
ATTTGTGAAAGATTGACTGGTATTCTTAACTATGTTGCTCCTTTTACGCTATGTGGATACGCTGCTTTAA
TGCCTTTGTATCATGCTATTGCTTCCCGTATGGCTTTCATTTTCTCCTCCTTGTATAAATCCTGGTTAGT
TCTTGCCACGGCGGAACTCATCGCCGCCTGCCTTGCCCGCTGCTGGACAGGGGCTCGGCTGTTGGGCACT
GACAATTCCGTGGCTCGAGAGATCTTCGACTGTGCCTTCTAGTTGCCAGCCATCTGTTGTTTGCCCCTCC
CCCGTGCCTTCCTTGACCCTGGAAGGTGCCACTCCCACTGTCCTTTCCTAATAAAATGAGGAAATTGCAT
CGCATTGTCTGAGTAGGTGTCATTCTATTCTGGGGGGTGGGGTGGGGCAGGACAGCAAGGGGGAGGATTG
GGAAGACAATAGCAGGCATGAGATCTCACGTGCGGACCGAGCGGCCGCAGGAACCCCTAGTGATGGAGTT
GGCCACTCCCTCTCTGCGCGCTCGCTCGCTCACTGAGGCCGGGCGACCAAAGGTCGCCCGACGCCCGGGC
TTTGCCCGGGCGGCCTCAGTGAGCGAGCGAGCGCGCAGCTGCCTGCAGGGGCGCCTGATGCGGTATTTTC
TCCTTACGCATCTGTGCGGTATTTCACACCGCATA
[95 nt withheld, positions 2486-2580]
T
[46 nt withheld, positions 2582-2627]
C
[141 nt withheld, positions 2629-2769]
CCTTTGACGTTGGAGTCCACGTTCTTT
[37 nt withheld, positions 2797-2833]
ACTCTATCTCGGGCTATTCTTTTGATTTATAAGGGATTTTGCCGATTTCGGTCTATTGGTTAAAAAATGA
GCTGATTTAACAAAAATTTAACGCGAATTTTAACAAAATATTAACGTTTACAATTTTATGGTGCACTCTC
AGTACAATCTGCTCTGATGCCGCATAGTTAAGCCAGCCCCGACACCCGCCAACACCCGCTGACGCGCCCT
GACGGGCTTGTCTGCTCCCGGCATCCGCTTACAGACAAGCTGTGACCGTCTCCGGGAGCTGCATGTGTCA
GAGGTTTTCACCGTCATCACCGAAACGCGCGAGACGAAAGGGCCTCGTGATACGCCTATTTTTATAGGTT
AATGTCATGATAATAATGGTTTCTTAGACGTCAGGTGGCACTTTTCGGGGAAATGTGCGCGGAACCCCTA
TTTGTTTATTTTTCTAAATACATTCAAATATGTATCCGCTCATGAGACAATAACCCTGATAAATGCTTCA
ATAATATTGAAAAAGGAAGAGTATGAGTATTCAACATTTCCGTGTCGCCCTTATTCCCTTTTTTGCGGCA
TTTTGCCTTCCTGTTTTTGCTCACCCAGAAACGCTGGTGAAAGTAAAAGATGCTGAAGATCAGTTGGGTG
CACGAGTGGGTTACATCGAACTGGATCTCAACAGCGGTAAGATCCTTGAGAGTTTTCGCCCCGAAGAACG
TTTTCCAATGATGAGCACTTTTAAAGTTCTGCTATGTGGCGCGGTATTATCCCGTATTGACGCCGGGCAA
GAGCAACTCGGTCGCCGCATACACTATTCTCAGAATGACTTGGTTGAGTACTCACCAGTCACAGAAAAGC
ATCTTACGGATGGCATGACAGTAAGAGAATTATGCAGTGCTGCCATAACCATGAGTGATAACACTGCGGC
CAACTTACTTCTGACAACGATCGGAGGACCGAAGGAGCTAACCGCTTTTTTGCACAACATGGGGGATCAT
GTAACTCGCCTTGATCGTTGGGAACCGGAGCTGAATGAAGCCATACCAAACGACGAGCGTGACACCACGA
TGCCTGTAGCAATGGCAACAACGTTGCGCAAACTATTAACTGGCGAACTACTTACTCTAGCTTCCCGGCA
ACAATTAATAGACTGGATGGAGGCGGATAAAGTTGCAGGACCACTTCTGCGCTCGGCCCTTCCGGCTGGC
TGGTTTATTGCTGATAAATCTGGAGCCGGTGAGCGTGGGTCTCGCGGTATCATTGCAGCACTGGGGCCAG
ATGGTAAGCCCTCCCGTATCGTAGTTATCTACACGACGGGGAGTCAGGCAACTATGGATGAACGAAATAG
ACAGATCGCTGAGATAGGTGCCTCACTGATTAAGCATTGGTAACTGTCAGACCAAGTTTACTCATATATA
CTTTAGATTGATTTAAAACTTCATTTTTAATTTAAAAGGATCTAGGTGAAGATCCTTTTTGATAATCTCA
TGACCAAAATCCCTTAACGTGAGTTTTCGTTCCACTGAGCGTCAGACCCCGTAGAAAAGATCAAAGGATC
TTCTTGAGATCCTTTTTTTCTGCGCGTAATCTGCTGCTTGCAAACAAAAAAACCACCGCTACCAGCGGTG
GTTTGTTTGCCGGATCAAGAGCTACCAACTCTTTTTCCGAAGGTAACTGGCTTCAGCAGAGCGCAGATAC
CAAATACTGTTCTTCTAGTGTAGCCGTAGTTAGGCCACCACTTCAAGAACTCTGTAGCACCGCCTACATA
CCTCGCTCTGCTAATCCTGTTACCAGTGGCTGCTGCCAGTGGCGATAAGTCGTGTCTTACCGGGTTGGAC
TCAAGACGATAGTTACCGGATAAGGCGCAGCGGTCGGGCTGAACGGGGGGTTCGTGCACACAGCCCAGCT
TGGAGCGAACGACCTACACCGAACTGAGATACCTACAGCGTGAGCTATGAGAAAGCGCCACGCTTCCCGA
AGGGAGAAAGGCGGACAGGTATCCGGTAAGCGGCAGGGTCGGAACAGGAGAGCGCACGAGGGAGCTTCCA
GGGGGAAACGCCTGGTATCTTTATAGTCCTGTCGGGTTTCGCCACCTCTGACTTGAGCGTCGATTTTTGT
GATGCTCGTCAGGGGGGCGGAGCCTATGGAAAAACGCCAGCAACGCGGCCTTTTTACGGTTCCTGGCCTT
TTGCTGGCCTTTTGCTCACATGT
Features (pLannotate 1.2.2; 21 found; start..end, strand, type, name):
     12..39      +  repeat_region  AAV2 ITR (fragment): inverted terminal repeat of adeno-associated virus serotype 2 inverted
     68..95      +  repeat_region  AAV2 ITR (fragment): inverted terminal repeat of adeno-associated virus serotype 2 inverted
    769..787     +  misc_feature   MCS (fragment): pUC18/19 multiple cloning site
    794..827     +  protein_bind   lox2272: Cre-mediated recombination occurs in the 8-bp core sequence (GGATACTT). lox2272 sites are compatible with each other, but incompatible with loxP or loxN sites (Lee and Saito, 1988). Cre recombinase
    828..877     -  intron         β-globin intron (fragment): internally truncated intron from human β-globin
    878..911     +  protein_bind   loxP: Cre-mediated recombination occurs in the 8-bp core sequence (GCATACAT). Cre recombinase
    929..1645    -  CDS            SYFP2: SYFP2 is a basic (constitutively fluorescent) yellow fluorescent protein published in 2006, derived from Aequorea victoria. It is reported to be a very rapidly-maturing monomer with moderate acid sensitivity.
   1668..1701    -  protein_bind   lox2272: Cre-mediated recombination occurs in the 8-bp core sequence (GGATACTT). lox2272 sites are compatible with each other, but incompatible with loxP or loxN sites (Lee and Saito, 1988). Cre recombinase
   1702..1751    -  intron         β-globin intron (fragment): internally truncated intron from human β-globin
   1752..1785    -  protein_bind   loxP: Cre-mediated recombination occurs in the 8-bp core sequence (GCATACAT). Cre recombinase
   1800..1957    +  misc_feature   WPRE (fragment): woodchuck hepatitis virus posttranscriptional regulatory element
   1963..2043    +  misc_feature   WPRE (fragment): woodchuck hepatitis virus posttranscriptional regulatory element
   2060..2171    +  polyA_signal   bGH poly(A) signal: bovine growth hormone polyadenylation signal
   2289..2429    +  repeat_region  AAV2 ITR: inverted terminal repeat of adeno-associated virus serotype 2 inverted
   2434..2485    -  misc_feature   bom (fragment): basis of mobility region from pBR322
   2504..2959    +  rep_origin     f1 ori (sequence partly withheld): f1 bacteriophage origin of replication; arrow indicates direction of (+) strand synthesis
   2960..3009    -  misc_feature   bom (fragment): basis of mobility region from pBR322
   3111..3146    -  CDS            rop (fragment): Rop protein, which maintains plasmids at low copy number; rop
   3241..3345    +  promoter       AmpR promoter: bla
   3346..4206    +  CDS            AmpR: β-lactamase; bla; confers resistance to ampicillin, carbenicillin, and related antibiotics
   4377..4965    +  rep_origin     ori: high-copy-number ColE1/pMB1/pBR322/pUC origin of replication
