[The description below was written by a language model from this plasmid's Addgene catalogue record and pLannotate feature annotations shown in this document.]
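Description:
AiP13729 - pAAV-AiE0447h-minBG-DIO-SYFP2-WPRE3-BGHpA (alias CN3729) is a recombinant AAV transfer plasmid of about 5 kb, used to package an enhancer-driven, Cre-dependent fluorescent reporter into AAV particles for delivery to the brain. The bacterial portion carries a high-copy ColE1/pUC-type origin, an f1 phage origin and an ampicillin resistance gene (β-lactamase with its own promoter). The expression cassette is flanked by AAV2 inverted terminal repeats, which are the cis elements needed for genome replication and packaging. The feature table annotates the downstream ITR in full but only short fragments of the upstream one.

According to the construct name, expression is driven by the enhancer AiE0447h coupled to a minimal β-globin promoter (minBG). Neither element is annotated in the feature table, though an unannotated stretch between the upstream ITR and the first lox site is where they would be expected. Downstream lies a DIO (double-floxed inverted orientation) cassette. The SYFP2 coding sequence, a rapidly maturing monomeric yellow fluorescent protein derived from Aequorea victoria, sits in antisense orientation between pairs of mutually incompatible lox2272 and loxP sites arranged head to head. Without Cre, no functional transcript is produced. Cre recombination inverts the coding sequence into the sense orientation and then excises a site from each pair, locking it there. A shortened WPRE (WPRE3, detected as two fragments) enhances transcript stability and expression, and a bovine growth hormone polyadenylation signal terminates the message.

Because labelling requires both enhancer activity and Cre, it is intersectional. The stated purpose is Cre-dependent SYFP2 expression restricted to striatal medium spiny neurons, as part of an enhancer AAV toolbox for striatal cell types and circuits.
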