Addgene plasmid #191734: AiP13729 - pAAV-AiE0447h-minBG-DIO-SYFP2-WPRE3-BGHpA (Alias: CN3729)
Purpose: AI plasmid ALIAS: AiP13729. Cre dependent expression of SYFP2 (yellow fluorescent protein) restricted to striatal medium spiny neurons
Depositing lab: Allen Institute for Brain Science & Jonathan Ting. Depositing organization: Allen Institute. Publication: Enhancer AAV toolbox for accessing and perturbing striatal cell types and circuits. Hunker AC, Wirthlin ME, Gill G, Johansen NJ, Hooper M, Omstead V, Vargas S, Lerma MN, Taskin N, Weed N, Laird WD, Bishaw YM, Bendrick JL, Gore BB, Ben-Simon Y, Opitz-Araya X, Martinez RA, Way SW, Thyagarajan B, Otto S, Sanchez REA, Alexander JR, Amaya A, Amster A, Arbuckle J, Ayala A, Baker PM, Barcelli T, Barta S, Bertagnolli D, Bielstein C, Bishwakarma P, Bowlus J, Boyer G, Brouner K, Casian B, Casper T, Chakka AB, Chakrabarty R, Chong P, Clark M, Colbert K, Daniel S, Dawe T, Departee M, DiValentin P, Donadio NP, Dotson NI, Dwivedi D, Egdorf T, Fliss T, Gary A, Goldy J, Grasso C, Groce EL, Gudsnuk K, Han W, Haradon Z, Hastings S, Helback O, Ho WV, Huang C, Johnson T, Jones DL, Juneau Z, Kenney J, Leibly M, Li S, Liang E, Loeffler H, Lusk NA, Madigan Z, Malloy J, Malone J, McCue R, Melchor J, Mich JK, Moosman S, Morin E, Naidoo R, Newman D, Ngo K, Nguyen K, Oster AL, Ouellette B, Oyama AA, Pena N, Pham T, Phillips E, Pom C, Potekhina L, Ransford S, Ray PL, Reding M, Rette DF, Reynoldson C, Rimorin C, Sigler AR, Rocha DB, Ronellenfitch K, Ruiz A, Sawyer L, Sevigny JP, Shapovalova NV, Shepard N, Shulga L, Soliman S, Staats B, Taormina MJ, Tieu M, Wang Y, Wilkes J, Wood T, Zhou T, Williford A, Dee N, Mollenkopf T, Ng L, Esposito L, Kalmbach BE, Yao S, Ariza J, Collman F, Mufti S, Smith K, Waters J, Ersing I, Patrick M, Zeng H, Lein ES, Kojima Y, Horwitz G, Owen SF, Levi BP, Daigle TL, Tasic B, Bakken TE, Ting JT. Neuron. 2025 May 21;113(10):1507-1524.e17. doi: 10.1016/j.neuron.2025.04.035. PubMed 40403704.
Backbone
  Vector backbone: rAAV
  Vector type: AAV
Growth in bacteria
  Bacterial resistance: Ampicillin, 100 μg/mL
  Growth temperature: 30°C
  Growth strain: NEB Stable
  Copy number: High Copy
Gene/Insert
  Gene/Insert name: SYFP2
  Species: Other
  Mutation: none
  Cloning method: Restriction Enzyme; 5′ cloning site Unknown (unknown if destroyed)
Terms and licenses: Academic/Nonprofit Terms; Industry Terms: Not Available to Industry
Depositor comments: Allen Institute plasmid ALIAS: AiP13729 This work supported by NIH BRAIN Initiative grant UF1MH128339
How to cite: AiP13729 - pAAV-AiE0447h-minBG-DIO-SYFP2-WPRE3-BGHpA (Alias: CN3729) was a gift from Allen Institute for Brain Science & Jonathan Ting (Addgene plasmid # 191734 ; http://n2t.net/addgene:191734 ; RRID:Addgene_191734)
